>Addgene plasmid #175822 | pFX-Lifeact-mCherry | addgene full sequence | sequence record 354787 | Addgene NGS Result
TAGTTATTAATAGTAATCAATTACGGGGTCATTAGTTCATAGCCCATATATGGAGTTCCGCGTTACATAA
CTTACGGTAAATGGCCCGCCTGGCTGACCGCCCAACGACCCCCGCCCATTGACGTCAATAATGACGTATG
TTCCCATAGTAACGCCAATAGGGACTTTCCATTGACGTCAATGGGTGGAGTATTTACGGTAAACTGCCCA
CTTGGCAGTACATCAAGTGTATCATATGCCAAGTACGCCCCCTATTGACGTCAATGACGGTAAATGGCCC
GCCTGGCATTATGCCCAGTACATGACCTTATGGGACTTTCCTACTTGGCAGTACATCTACGTATTAGTCA
TCGCTATTACCATGGTGATGCGGTTTTGGCAGTACATCAATGGGCGTGGATAGCGGTTTGACTCACGGGG
ATTTCCAAGTCTCCACCCCATTGACGTCAATGGGAGTTTGTTTTGGCACCAAAATCAACGGGACTTTCCA
AAATGTCGTAACAACTCCGCCCCATTGACGCAAATGGGCGGTAGGCGTGTACGGTGGGAGGTCTATATAA
GCAGAGCTGGTTTAGTGAACCGTCAGATCCGCTAGCGCTACCGGTTCTAGAAGTACTCTCGAGGCCACCA
TGGGCGTGGCCGACTTGATCAAGAAGTTCGAGTCCATCTCCAAGGAGGAGGGGGATCCACCGGTGGCTAC
CTGCGGCCGCGGAGGATCCGGAGGAGAATTCACCATGGTGAGCAAGGGCGAGGAGGATAACATGGCCATC
ATCAAGGAGTTCATGCGCTTCAAGGTGCACATGGAGGGCTCCGTGAACGGCCACGAGTTCGAGATCGAGG
GCGAGGGCGAGGGCCGCCCCTACGAGGGCACCCAGACCGCCAAGCTGAAGGTGACCAAGGGTGGCCCCCT
GCCCTTCGCCTGGGACATCCTGTCCCCTCAGTTCATGTACGGCTCCAAGGCCTACGTGAAGCACCCCGCC
GACATCCCCGACTACTTGAAGCTGTCCTTCCCCGAGGGCTTCAAGTGGGAGCGCGTGATGAACTTCGAGG
ACGGCGGCGTGGTGACCGTGACCCAGGACTCCTCCCTGCAGGACGGCGAGTTCATCTACAAGGTGAAGCT
GCGCGGCACCAACTTCCCCTCCGACGGCCCCGTAATGCAGAAGAAGACCATGGGCTGGGAGGCCTCCTCC
GAGCGGATGTACCCCGAGGACGGCGCCCTGAAGGGCGAGATCAAGCAGAGGCTGAAGCTGAAGGACGGCG
GCCACTACGACGCTGAGGTCAAGACCACCTACAAGGCCAAGAAGCCCGTGCAGCTGCCCGGCGCCTACAA
CGTCAACATCAAGTTGGACATCACCTCCCACAACGAGGACTACACCATCGTGGAACAGTACGAACGCGCC
GAGGGCCGCCACTCCACCGGCGGCATGGACGAGCTGTACAAGGGAGGCTCCGGAGGAAGATCTCTGACTG
ACTGAGATGCGCGGATGTCGAACGGCAGTTCGGCCGAATAGGCCGACAGCCGGCCGTCGGCCGACGACAC
GGCCAGGGCCGGCGGGGATCCACCGGATCTAGATAACTGATCATAATCAGCCATACCACATTTGTAGAGG
TTTTACTTGCTTTAAAAAACCTCCCACACCTCCCCCTGAACCTGAAACATAAAATGAATGCAATTGTTGT
TGTTAACTTGTTTATTGCAGCTTATAATGGTTACAAATAAAGCAATAGCATCACAAATTTCACAAATAAA
GCATTTTTTTCACTGCATTCTAGTTGTGGTTTGTCCAAACTCATCAATGTATCTTAAGGCGTAAATTGTA
AGCGTTAATATTTTGTTAAAATTCGCGTTAAATTTTTGTTAAATCAGCTCATTTTTTAACCAATAGGCCG
AAATCGGCAAAATCCCTTATAAATCAAAAGAATAGACCGAGATAGGGT
[37 nt withheld, positions 1939-1975]
AAAGAACGTGGACTCCAACGTCAAAGG
[49 nt withheld, positions 2003-2051]
T
[91 nt withheld, positions 2053-2143]
G
[124 nt withheld, positions 2145-2268]
CAGGTGGCACTTTTCGGGGAAATGTGCGCGGAACCCCTATTTGTTTATTTTTCTAAATACATTCAAATAT
GTATCCGCTCATGAGACAATAACCCTGATAAATGCTTCAATAATATTGAAAAAGGAAGAGTCCTGAGGCG
GAAAGAACCAGCTGTGGAATGTGTGTCAGTTAGGGTGTGGAAAGTCCCCAGGCTCCCCAGCAGGCAGAAG
TATGCAAAGCATGCATCTCAATTAGTCAGCAACCAGGTGTGGAAAGTCCCCAGGCTCCCCAGCAGGCAGA
AGTATGCAAAGCATGCATCTCAATTAGTCAGCAACCATAGTCCCGCCCCTAACTCCGCCCATCCCGCCCC
TAACTCCGCCCAGTTCCGCCCATTCTCCGCCCCATGGCTGACTAATTTTTTTTATTTATGCAGAGGCCGA
GGCCGCCTCGGCCTCTGAGCTATTCCAGAAGTAGTGAGGAGGCTTTTTTGGAGGCCTAGGCTTTTGCAAA
GATCGATCAAGAGACAGGATGAGGATCGTTTCGCATGATTGAACAAGATGGATTGCACGCAGGTTCTCCG
GCCGCTTGGGTGGAGAGGCTATTCGGCTATGACTGGGCACAACAGACAATCGGCTGCTCTGATGCCGCCG
TGTTCCGGCTGTCAGCGCAGGGGCGCCCGGTTCTTTTTGTCAAGACCGACCTGTCCGGTGCCCTGAATGA
ACTGCAAGACGAGGCAGCGCGGCTATCGTGGCTGGCCACGACGGGCGTTCCTTGCGCAGCTGTGCTCGAC
GTTGTCACTGAAGCGGGAAGGGACTGGCTGCTATTGGGCGAAGTGCCGGGGCAGGATCTCCTGTCATCTC
ACCTTGCTCCTGCCGAGAAAGTATCCATCATGGCTGATGCAATGCGGCGGCTGCATACGCTTGATCCGGC
TACCTGCCCATTCGACCACCAAGCGAAACATCGCATCGAGCGAGCACGTACTCGGATGGAAGCCGGTCTT
GTCGATCAGGATGATCTGGACGAAGAGCATCAGGGGCTCGCGCCAGCCGAACTGTTCGCCAGGCTCAAGG
CGAGCATGCCCGACGGCGAGGATCTCGTCGTGACCCATGGCGATGCCTGCTTGCCGAATATCATGGTGGA
AAATGGCCGCTTTTCTGGATTCATCGACTGTGGCCGGCTGGGTGTGGCGGACCGCTATCAGGACATAGCG
TTGGCTACCCGTGATATTGCTGAAGAGCTTGGCGGCGAATGGGCTGACCGCTTCCTCGTGCTTTACGGTA
TCGCCGCTCCCGATTCGCAGCGCATCGCCTTCTATCGCCTTCTTGACGAGTTCTTCTGAGCGGGACTCTG
GGGTTCGAAATGACCGACCAAGCGACGCCCAACCTGCCATCACGAGATTTCGATTCCACCGCCGCCTTCT
ATGAAAGGTTGGGCTTCGGAATCGTTTTCCGGGACGCCGGCTGGATGATCCTCCAGCGCGGGGATCTCAT
GCTGGAGTTCTTCGCCCACCCTAGGGGGAGGCTAACTGAAACACGGAAGGAGACAATACCGGAAGGAACC
CGCGCTATGACGGCAATAAAAAGACAGAATAAAACGCACGGTGTTGGGTCGTTTGTTCATAAACGCGGGG
TTCGGTCCCAGGGCTGGCACTCTGTCGATACCCCACCGAGACCCCATTGGGGCCAATACGCCCGCGTTTC
TTCCTTTTCCCCACCCCACCCCCCAAGTTCGGGTGAAGGCCCAGGGCTCGCAGCCAACGTCGGGGCGGCA
GGCCCTGCCATAGCCTCAGGTTACTCATATATACTTTAGATTGATTTAAAACTTCATTTTTAATTTAAAA
GGATCTAGGTGAAGATCCTTTTTGATAATCTCATGACCAAAATCCCTTAACGTGAGTTTTCGTTCCACTG
AGCGTCAGACCCCGTAGAAAAGATCAAAGGATCTTCTTGAGATCCTTTTTTTCTGCGCGTAATCTGCTGC
TTGCAAACAAAAAAACCACCGCTACCAGCGGTGGTTTGTTTGCCGGATCAAGAGCTACCAACTCTTTTTC
CGAAGGTAACTGGCTTCAGCAGAGCGCAGATACCAAATACTGTTCTTCTAGTGTAGCCGTAGTTAGGCCA
CCACTTCAAGAACTCTGTAGCACCGCCTACATACCTCGCTCTGCTAATCCTGTTACCAGTGGCTGCTGCC
AGTGGCGATAAGTCGTGTCTTACCGGGTTGGACTCAAGACGATAGTTACCGGATAAGGCGCAGCGGTCGG
GCTGAACGGGGGGTTCGTGCACACAGCCCAGCTTGGAGCGAACGACCTACACCGAACTGAGATACCTACA
GCGTGAGCTATGAGAAAGCGCCACGCTTCCCGAAGGGAGAAAGGCGGACAGGTATCCGGTAAGCGGCAGG
GTCGGAACAGGAGAGCGCACGAGGGAGCTTCCAGGGGGAAACGCCTGGTATCTTTATAGTCCTGTCGGGT
TTCGCCACCTCTGACTTGAGCGTCGATTTTTGTGATGCTCGTCAGGGGGGCGGAGCCTATGGAAAAACGC
CAGCAACGCGGCCTTTTTACGGTTCCTGGCCTTTTGCTGGCCTTTTGCTCACATGTTCTTTCCTGCGTTA
TCCCCTGATTCTGTGGATAACCGTATTACCGCCATGCAT
Features (pLannotate 1.2.2; 14 found; start..end, strand, type, name):
     61..364     +  enhancer       CMV enhancer: human cytomegalovirus immediate early enhancer
    365..568     +  promoter       CMV promoter: human cytomegalovirus (CMV) immediate early promoter
    630..701     +  CDS            ABP140 (fragment): AB140_YEAST - Also known as TRM140. Experimental evidence at protein level: Swiss-Prot protein existence level 1. S-adenosyl-L-methionine-dependent methyltransferase that mediates N(3)-methylcytidine modification of residue 32 of the tRNA anticodon loop of tRNA(Thr) and tRNA(Ser). Binds F-actin and shows weak F-actin cross-linking activity. From Saccharomyces cerevisiae (strain ATCC 204508 / S288c) (Baker's yeast).
    735..1442    +  CDS            mCherry: mCherry is a basic (constitutively fluorescent) red fluorescent protein published in 2004, derived from Discosoma sp.. It is reported to be a very rapidly-maturing monomer with low acid sensitivity.
   1578..1662    +  CDS            large T antigen (fragment): large T antigen from SV40 (simian virus 40)
   1685..1806    +  polyA_signal   SV40 poly(A) signal: SV40 polyadenylation signal
   1840..2268    -  rep_origin     f1 ori (sequence partly withheld): f1 bacteriophage origin of replication; arrow indicates direction of (+) strand synthesis
   2295..2399    +  promoter       AmpR promoter: bla
   2401..2758    +  promoter       SV40 promoter: SV40 enhancer and early promoter
   2793..3587    +  CDS            NeoR/KanR: aminoglycoside phosphotransferase from Tn5; aph(3')-II (or nptII); confers resistance to neomycin, kanamycin, and G418 (Geneticin®)
   3608..3760    +  CDS            ble (fragment): BLE_KLEPN - Experimental evidence at protein level: Swiss-Prot protein existence level 1. Binding protein with a strong affinity to the bleomycin family of antibiotics. Binds to CL990; an antimitotic-antibiotic compound. From Klebsiella pneumoniae.
   3819..3866    +  polyA_signal   HSV TK poly(A) signal: herpes simplex virus thymidine kinase polyadenylation signal (Cole and Stacy, 1985)
   3957..3973    -  polyA_signal   bGH poly(A) signal (fragment): bovine growth hormone polyadenylation signal
   4195..4783    +  rep_origin     ori: high-copy-number ColE1/pMB1/pBR322/pUC origin of replication
