[The description below was written by a language model from this plasmid's Addgene catalogue record and pLannotate feature annotations shown in this document.]
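Description:
pFX-Lifeact-mCherry is a mammalian expression plasmid built on the pFX backbone that produces the red fluorescent protein mCherry fused at its N terminus to Lifeact, the 17-residue F-actin-binding peptide taken from the N terminus of Saccharomyces cerevisiae Abp140. The catalogue lists a total size of about 4.8 kb, with an insert of roughly 830 bp cloned between XhoI and BglII sites that remain intact; the sequenced record is slightly longer at 4,897 nt. The promoter field reads "CMB", but the feature table shows the human cytomegalovirus immediate early enhancer and promoter directly upstream of the fusion, so this is most likely a typographical variant of CMV. The annotated Abp140 fragment is followed after a short linker by the mCherry coding sequence, and transcripts are terminated by an SV40 polyadenylation signal. The short SV40 large T antigen fragment annotated just before that signal is probably part of the SV40-derived 3' region rather than a functional element.

The backbone has a high-copy ColE1/pUC-type origin for propagation in E. coli, an f1 origin for single-stranded DNA production, and a single Tn5 NeoR/KanR gene driven by tandem bacterial (bla) and SV40 early promoters and followed by the HSV TK polyadenylation signal. This arrangement gives kanamycin resistance in bacteria and G418 selection in mammalian cells. The small ble and bGH poly(A) fragments appear to be residual sequence matches.

The construct is intended to label filamentous actin with red fluorescence in mammalian cells. It was deposited with a study examining how fluorescent protein folding affects the subcellular localization of targeted fusion proteins.
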