Addgene plasmid #175822: pFX-Lifeact-mCherry
Purpose: Express mCherry with actin-targeting sequence in mammalian cells
Depositing lab: Yusuke Ohba. Depositing organization: Hokkaido University. Publication: Folding Latency of Fluorescent Proteins Affects the Mitochondrial Localization of Fusion Proteins. Kashiwagi S, Fujioka Y, Satoh AO, Yoshida A, Fujioka M, Nepal P, Tsuzuki A, Aoki O, Paudel S, Sasajima H, Ohba Y. Cell Struct Funct. 2019 Dec 26;44(2):183-194. doi: 10.1247/csf.19028. Epub 2019 Nov 15. PubMed 31735740.
Backbone
  Vector backbone: pFX
  Backbone size w/o insert (bp): 4000
  Total vector size (bp): 4830
  Vector type: Mammalian Expression
  Selectable markers: Neomycin (select with G418)
Growth in bacteria
  Bacterial resistance: Kanamycin, 50 μg/mL
  Growth temperature: 37°C
  Growth strain: DH5alpha
  Copy number: High Copy
Gene/Insert
  Gene/Insert name: mCherry with actin-targeting sequence
  Insert size (bp): 830
  Promoter: CMB
  Tag / fusion protein: Lifeact (N-terminal 17 amino acids from S. Cerevisiae Abp140) (N terminal on insert)
  Cloning method: Restriction Enzyme; 5′ cloning site XhoI (not destroyed); 3′ cloning site BglII (not destroyed)
  Sequencing primers: 5′ none; 3′ none
Terms and licenses: Academic/Nonprofit Terms; Industry Terms: Not Available to Industry
How to cite: pFX-Lifeact-mCherry was a gift from Yusuke Ohba (Addgene plasmid # 175822 ; http://n2t.net/addgene:175822 ; RRID:Addgene_175822)
